>Addgene plasmid #230871 | AiP14573: pAAV-AiE0452h-minBG-FlpO-WPRE3-BGHpA (Alias: CN4573) | addgene full sequence | sequence record 459479 | Addgene NGS Result
CCTGCAGGCAGCTGCGCGCTCGCTCGCTCACTGAGGCCGCCCGGGCGTCGGGCGACCTTTGGTCGCCCGG
CCTCAGTGAGCGAGCGAGCGCGCAGAGAGGGAGTGGCCAACTCCATCACTAGGGGTTCCTGCGGCCGCAC
GCGTAGGGAGGAACTAAAGTCCATTCATATGTCCATATTCTCAATTTGGGAAAAAATGTGGCTTTGTCTT
CATCCTCTTTTCCTGAGTGTATAAGGCCAGAAGCCAAAGGCAAGAGCAGGACATTCCAGGAGCCTTTATG
ATTGCTCTAAGTCACATCTGCTCTCGAGCTCCCATTCCACTGTGAAAAATACCTAGTCTTGAACTTTGGA
GTTCCAAATTCCACATGATCGACTTCCTCAAGGCTTTTCACTTGACGAACAAATTGCATGCCAAGAAATC
GTCAAAATTCTATCAAGCTTAATTATGCAATTTCTGTCTATAAATGACATACCTCCTGTACCCTATGACA
CCCACCTATGCACTAATAAGATGTGACAGCTGCATCACCAACAAAGCCTCCCCCGCCTGCCATTCTCTTC
GGAGGTGAGCACCTCCTGCTCGGGAGGAACTGACAGCCCCTTTCAGAAATGTGAAGGCAGTGAAGTCCCA
AACCAGAAACAGTGTGACCACCTAGGCTCACCCAAGGACCGTCCTGTGCTTCTGGGCAACCAATGGATGT
AGGGGGTTAGGAGGCAGTGGGGATTCGTCAGAGCTCGGGCTGGGCATAAAAGTCAGGGCAGAGCCATCTA
TTGCTTACATTTGCTTCTGGGATCCAGATCTTTCGAAGCTAGCCACCATGGCTCCTAAGAAGAAGAGGAA
GGTGATGAGCCAGTTCGACATCCTGTGCAAGACCCCCCCCAAGGTGCTGGTGCGGCAGTTCGTGGAGAGA
TTCGAGAGGCCCAGCGGCGAGAAGATCGCCAGCTGTGCCGCCGAGCTGACCTACCTGTGCTGGATGATCA
CCCACAACGGCACCGCCATCAAGAGGGCCACCTTCATGAGCTACAACACCATCATCAGCAACAGCCTGAG
CTTCGACATCGTGAACAAGAGCCTGCAGTTCAAGTACAAGACCCAGAAGGCCACCATCCTGGAGGCCAGC
CTGAAGAAGCTGATCCCCGCCTGGGAGTTCACCATCATCCCTTACAACGGCCAGAAGCACCAGAGCGACA
TCACCGACATCGTGTCCAGCCTGCAGCTGCAGTTCGAGAGCAGCGAGGAGGCCGACAAGGGCAACAGCCA
CAGCAAGAAGATGCTGAAGGCCCTGCTGTCCGAGGGCGAGAGCATCTGGGAGATCACCGAGAAGATCCTG
AACAGCTTCGAGTACACCAGCAGGTTCACCAAGACCAAGACCCTGTACCAGTTCCTGTTCCTGGCCACAT
TCATCAACTGCGGCAGGTTCAGCGACATCAAGAACGTGGACCCCAAGAGCTTCAAGCTGGTGCAGAACAA
GTACCTGGGCGTGATCATTCAGTGCCTGGTGACCGAGACCAAGACAAGCGTGTCCAGGCACATCTACTTT
TTCAGCGCCAGAGGCAGGATCGACCCCCTGGTGTACCTGGACGAGTTCCTGAGGAACAGCGAGCCCGTGC
TGAAGAGAGTGAACAGGACCGGCAACAGCAGCAGCAACAAGCAGGAGTACCAGCTGCTGAAGGACAACCT
GGTGCGCAGCTACAACAAGGCCCTGAAGAAGAACGCCCCCTACCCCATCTTCGCTATCAAGAACGGCCCT
AAGAGCCACATCGGCAGGCACCTGATGACCAGCTTTCTGAGCATGAAGGGCCTGACCGAGCTGACAAACG
TGGTGGGCAACTGGAGCGACAAGAGGGCCTCCGCCGTGGCCAGGACCACCTACACCCACCAGATCACCGC
CATCCCCGACCACTACTTCGCCCTGGTGTCCAGGTACTACGCCTACGACCCCATCAGCAAGGAGATGATC
GCCCTGAAGGACGAGACCAACCCCATCGAGGAGTGGCAGCACATCGAGCAGCTGAAGGGCAGCGCCGAGG
GCAGCATCAGATACCCCGCCTGGAACGGCATCATCAGCCAGGAGGTGCTGGACTACCTGAGCAGCTACAT
CAACAGGCGGATCTGAGTCGACGGCGCGCCGCGGCCGCGAATTCGATATCATAATCAACCTCTGGATTAC
AAAATTTGTGAAAGATTGACTGGTATTCTTAACTATGTTGCTCCTTTTACGCTATGTGGATACGCTGCTT
TAATGCCTTTGTATCATGCTATTGCTTCCCGTATGGCTTTCATTTTCTCCTCCTTGTATAAATCCTGGTT
AGTTCTTGCCACGGCGGAACTCATCGCCGCCTGCCTTGCCCGCTGCTGGACAGGGGCTCGGCTGTTGGGC
ACTGACAATTCCGTGGCTCGAGAGATCTTCGACTGTGCCTTCTAGTTGCCAGCCATCTGTTGTTTGCCCC
TCCCCCGTGCCTTCCTTGACCCTGGAAGGTGCCACTCCCACTGTCCTTTCCTAATAAAATGAGGAAATTG
CATCGCATTGTCTGAGTAGGTGTCATTCTATTCTGGGGGGTGGGGTGGGGCAGGACAGCAAGGGGGAGGA
TTGGGAAGACAATAGCAGGCATGAGATCTCACGTGCGGACCGAGCGGCCGCAGGAACCCCTAGTGATGGA
GTTGGCCACTCCCTCTCTGCGCGCTCGCTCGCTCACTGAGGCCGGGCGACCAAAGGTCGCCCGACGCCCG
GGCTTTGCCCGGGCGGCCTCAGTGAGCGAGCGAGCGCGCAGCTGCCTGCAGGGGCGCCTGATGCGGTATT
TTCTCCTTACGCATCTGTGCGGTATTTCACACCGCATA
[95 nt withheld, positions 2839-2933]
T
[46 nt withheld, positions 2935-2980]
C
[141 nt withheld, positions 2982-3122]
CCTTTGACGTTGGAGTCCACGTTCTTT
[37 nt withheld, positions 3150-3186]
ACTCTATCTCGGGCTATTCTTTTGATTTATAAGGGATTTTGCCGATTTCGGTCTATTGGTTAAAAAATGA
GCTGATTTAACAAAAATTTAACGCGAATTTTAACAAAATATTAACGTTTACAATTTTATGGTGCACTCTC
AGTACAATCTGCTCTGATGCCGCATAGTTAAGCCAGCCCCGACACCCGCCAACACCCGCTGACGCGCCCT
GACGGGCTTGTCTGCTCCCGGCATCCGCTTACAGACAAGCTGTGACCGTCTCCGGGAGCTGCATGTGTCA
GAGGTTTTCACCGTCATCACCGAAACGCGCGAGACGAAAGGGCCTCGTGATACGCCTATTTTTATAGGTT
AATGTCATGATAATAATGGTTTCTTAGACGTCAGGTGGCACTTTTCGGGGAAATGTGCGCGGAACCCCTA
TTTGTTTATTTTTCTAAATACATTCAAATATGTATCCGCTCATGAGACAATAACCCTGATAAATGCTTCA
ATAATATTGAAAAAGGAAGAGTATGAGTATTCAACATTTCCGTGTCGCCCTTATTCCCTTTTTTGCGGCA
TTTTGCCTTCCTGTTTTTGCTCACCCAGAAACGCTGGTGAAAGTAAAAGATGCTGAAGATCAGTTGGGTG
CACGAGTGGGTTACATCGAACTGGATCTCAACAGCGGTAAGATCCTTGAGAGTTTTCGCCCCGAAGAACG
TTTTCCAATGATGAGCACTTTTAAAGTTCTGCTATGTGGCGCGGTATTATCCCGTATTGACGCCGGGCAA
GAGCAACTCGGTCGCCGCATACACTATTCTCAGAATGACTTGGTTGAGTACTCACCAGTCACAGAAAAGC
ATCTTACGGATGGCATGACAGTAAGAGAATTATGCAGTGCTGCCATAACCATGAGTGATAACACTGCGGC
CAACTTACTTCTGACAACGATCGGAGGACCGAAGGAGCTAACCGCTTTTTTGCACAACATGGGGGATCAT
GTAACTCGCCTTGATCGTTGGGAACCGGAGCTGAATGAAGCCATACCAAACGACGAGCGTGACACCACGA
TGCCTGTAGCAATGGCAACAACGTTGCGCAAACTATTAACTGGCGAACTACTTACTCTAGCTTCCCGGCA
ACAATTAATAGACTGGATGGAGGCGGATAAAGTTGCAGGACCACTTCTGCGCTCGGCCCTTCCGGCTGGC
TGGTTTATTGCTGATAAATCTGGAGCCGGTGAGCGTGGGTCTCGCGGTATCATTGCAGCACTGGGGCCAG
ATGGTAAGCCCTCCCGTATCGTAGTTATCTACACGACGGGGAGTCAGGCAACTATGGATGAACGAAATAG
ACAGATCGCTGAGATAGGTGCCTCACTGATTAAGCATTGGTAACTGTCAGACCAAGTTTACTCATATATA
CTTTAGATTGATTTAAAACTTCATTTTTAATTTAAAAGGATCTAGGTGAAGATCCTTTTTGATAATCTCA
TGACCAAAATCCCTTAACGTGAGTTTTCGTTCCACTGAGCGTCAGACCCCGTAGAAAAGATCAAAGGATC
TTCTTGAGATCCTTTTTTTCTGCGCGTAATCTGCTGCTTGCAAACAAAAAAACCACCGCTACCAGCGGTG
GTTTGTTTGCCGGATCAAGAGCTACCAACTCTTTTTCCGAAGGTAACTGGCTTCAGCAGAGCGCAGATAC
CAAATACTGTTCTTCTAGTGTAGCCGTAGTTAGGCCACCACTTCAAGAACTCTGTAGCACCGCCTACATA
CCTCGCTCTGCTAATCCTGTTACCAGTGGCTGCTGCCAGTGGCGATAAGTCGTGTCTTACCGGGTTGGAC
TCAAGACGATAGTTACCGGATAAGGCGCAGCGGTCGGGCTGAACGGGGGGTTCGTGCACACAGCCCAGCT
TGGAGCGAACGACCTACACCGAACTGAGATACCTACAGCGTGAGCTATGAGAAAGCGCCACGCTTCCCGA
AGGGAGAAAGGCGGACAGGTATCCGGTAAGCGGCAGGGTCGGAACAGGAGAGCGCACGAGGGAGCTTCCA
GGGGGAAACGCCTGGTATCTTTATAGTCCTGTCGGGTTTCGCCACCTCTGACTTGAGCGTCGATTTTTGT
GATGCTCGTCAGGGGGGCGGAGCCTATGGAAAAACGCCAGCAACGCGGCCTTTTTACGGTTCCTGGCCTT
TTGCTGGCCTTTTGCTCACATGT
Features (pLannotate 1.2.2; 14 found; start..end, strand, type, name):
     12..39      +  repeat_region  AAV2 ITR (fragment): inverted terminal repeat of adeno-associated virus serotype 2 inverted
     68..95      +  repeat_region  AAV2 ITR (fragment): inverted terminal repeat of adeno-associated virus serotype 2 inverted
    818..2116    +  CDS            FLPo: nuclear-targeted site-specific recombinase FLPo is a mouse codon-optimized fusion between the SV40 nuclear localization signal and a thermostable version of the Saccharomyces cerevisiae site-specific recombinase FLP. Recombination occurs at FRT sequences.
   2153..2310    +  misc_feature   WPRE (fragment): woodchuck hepatitis virus posttranscriptional regulatory element
   2316..2396    +  misc_feature   WPRE (fragment): woodchuck hepatitis virus posttranscriptional regulatory element
   2413..2524    +  polyA_signal   bGH poly(A) signal: bovine growth hormone polyadenylation signal
   2642..2782    +  repeat_region  AAV2 ITR: inverted terminal repeat of adeno-associated virus serotype 2 inverted
   2787..2838    -  misc_feature   bom (fragment): basis of mobility region from pBR322
   2857..3312    +  rep_origin     f1 ori (sequence partly withheld): f1 bacteriophage origin of replication; arrow indicates direction of (+) strand synthesis
   3313..3362    -  misc_feature   bom (fragment): basis of mobility region from pBR322
   3464..3499    -  CDS            rop (fragment): Rop protein, which maintains plasmids at low copy number; rop
   3594..3698    +  promoter       AmpR promoter: bla
   3699..4559    +  CDS            AmpR: β-lactamase; bla; confers resistance to ampicillin, carbenicillin, and related antibiotics
   4730..5318    +  rep_origin     ori: high-copy-number ColE1/pMB1/pBR322/pUC origin of replication
