[The description below was written by a language model from this plasmid's Addgene catalogue record and pLannotate feature annotations shown in this document.]
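Description:
AiP14573: pAAV-AiE0452h-minBG-FlpO-WPRE3-BGHpA (alias CN4573) is a 5.4 kb AAV transfer plasmid for mammalian expression, built on a pAAV backbone. It is used to package a recombinant AAV genome that delivers Flp recombinase to a defined neuronal population. The plasmid replicates in bacteria from a high-copy ColE1/pUC-type origin and is selected with ampicillin through the β-lactamase gene and its own promoter. An f1 phage origin and short remnants of pBR322 bom and rop sequences also lie in the backbone. The expression cassette is flanked by AAV2 inverted terminal repeats, which provide the signals for genome replication and encapsidation. The right ITR is annotated in full, while the left one was detected only as two short fragments, so its integrity cannot be judged from the table alone.

According to the name and stated purpose, transcription is driven by AiE0452h, an enhancer designed to direct expression in striatal indirect pathway medium spiny neurons (D2-MSNs), together with "minBG", presumably a minimal beta-globin promoter. Neither element was annotated, but both would fit in the unannotated stretch upstream of the coding sequence. The payload is FLPo, a mouse codon-optimized, thermostable Flp fused to an SV40 nuclear localization signal, which recombines FRT sites. Downstream, two adjacent WPRE fragments are consistent with the shortened WPRE3 element, which enhances transcript stability and expression while saving packaging space. A bovine growth hormone polyadenylation signal follows. The vector belongs to an enhancer AAV toolbox for striatal cell types. It would typically be combined with Flp-dependent reporter or effector viruses or transgenic lines to label or perturb D2-MSNs.
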