Addgene plasmid #230871: AiP14573: pAAV-AiE0452h-minBG-FlpO-WPRE3-BGHpA (Alias: CN4573)
Purpose: AiE0452h is an enhancer sequence, designed to drive AAV-mediated transgene expression in striatal indirect pathway MSNs (D2-MSNs)
Depositing lab: Allen Institute for Brain Science & Jonathan Ting. Depositing organization: Allen Institute. Publication: Enhancer AAV toolbox for accessing and perturbing striatal cell types and circuits. Hunker AC, Wirthlin ME, Gill G, Johansen NJ, Hooper M, Omstead V, Vargas S, Lerma MN, Taskin N, Weed N, Laird WD, Bishaw YM, Bendrick JL, Gore BB, Ben-Simon Y, Opitz-Araya X, Martinez RA, Way SW, Thyagarajan B, Otto S, Sanchez REA, Alexander JR, Amaya A, Amster A, Arbuckle J, Ayala A, Baker PM, Barcelli T, Barta S, Bertagnolli D, Bielstein C, Bishwakarma P, Bowlus J, Boyer G, Brouner K, Casian B, Casper T, Chakka AB, Chakrabarty R, Chong P, Clark M, Colbert K, Daniel S, Dawe T, Departee M, DiValentin P, Donadio NP, Dotson NI, Dwivedi D, Egdorf T, Fliss T, Gary A, Goldy J, Grasso C, Groce EL, Gudsnuk K, Han W, Haradon Z, Hastings S, Helback O, Ho WV, Huang C, Johnson T, Jones DL, Juneau Z, Kenney J, Leibly M, Li S, Liang E, Loeffler H, Lusk NA, Madigan Z, Malloy J, Malone J, McCue R, Melchor J, Mich JK, Moosman S, Morin E, Naidoo R, Newman D, Ngo K, Nguyen K, Oster AL, Ouellette B, Oyama AA, Pena N, Pham T, Phillips E, Pom C, Potekhina L, Ransford S, Ray PL, Reding M, Rette DF, Reynoldson C, Rimorin C, Sigler AR, Rocha DB, Ronellenfitch K, Ruiz A, Sawyer L, Sevigny JP, Shapovalova NV, Shepard N, Shulga L, Soliman S, Staats B, Taormina MJ, Tieu M, Wang Y, Wilkes J, Wood T, Zhou T, Williford A, Dee N, Mollenkopf T, Ng L, Esposito L, Kalmbach BE, Yao S, Ariza J, Collman F, Mufti S, Smith K, Waters J, Ersing I, Patrick M, Zeng H, Lein ES, Kojima Y, Horwitz G, Owen SF, Levi BP, Daigle TL, Tasic B, Bakken TE, Ting JT. Neuron. 2025 May 21;113(10):1507-1524.e17. doi: 10.1016/j.neuron.2025.04.035. PubMed 40403704.
Backbone
  Vector backbone: pAAV
  Vector type: Mammalian Expression, AAV
Growth in bacteria
  Bacterial resistance: Ampicillin, 100 μg/mL
  Growth temperature: 30°C
  Growth strain: NEB Stable
  Copy number: Unknown
Gene/Insert
  Gene/Insert name: FlpO
Terms and licenses: Academic/Nonprofit Terms; Industry Terms: Not Available to Industry
Depositor comments: Please visit https://doi.org/10.1101/2024.09.27.615553 for bioRxiv preprint.
How to cite: AiP14573: pAAV-AiE0452h-minBG-FlpO-WPRE3-BGHpA (Alias: CN4573) was a gift from Allen Institute for Brain Science & Jonathan Ting (Addgene plasmid # 230871 ; http://n2t.net/addgene:230871 ; RRID:Addgene_230871)
